Addgene plasmid #229855: pcDNA3.1 Flag-TUBG2
Purpose: TUBG2
Depositing lab: Maria Alvarado-Kristensson. Depositing organization: Lund University. Publication: Targeting TUBG1 in RB1-negative tumors. Lindstrom L, Zhou J, Villoutreix BO, Malycheva D, Otrocka M, Gustavsson AL, Lundback T, Bliman D, Shameem MA, Straw M, Riesbeck K, Olsson R, Alvarado-Kristensson M. FASEB J. 2025 Mar 15;39(5):e70431. doi: 10.1096/fj.202403180RR. PubMed 40019206.
Backbone
  Vector backbone: pcDNA3.1
  Backbone manufacturer: thermofisher
  Backbone size w/o insert (bp): 5428
  Total vector size (bp): 6784
  Modifications to backbone: The flag-tag was inserted in the pcDNA3-TUBG2 (Addgene plasmid 171966) vector using a Quikchange Mutagenesis Kit (Stratagene) with the following oligos: 5’TGGAATTCACCATGGATTACAAGGATGACGACGATAAGATCCCCCGGGA GATCAT3’ and 5’ATGATCTCCCGGGGGATCTTATCGTCGTCATCCTTGTA ATCCATGGTGAATTCCA3’.
  Vector type: Mammalian Expression
  Selectable markers: Neomycin (select with G418)
Growth in bacteria
  Bacterial resistance: Ampicillin, 100 μg/mL
  Growth temperature: 37°C
  Growth strain: DH5alpha
  Copy number: Unknown
Gene/Insert
  Gene/Insert name: TUBG2
  Species: H. sapiens (human)
  Insert size (bp): 1356
  Mutation: Removal of the internal TUBG2-EcoRI site by changing the nucleotide from A to G at position 117.
  GenBank ID: NM_016437.3
  Entrez Gene: TUBG2
  Tag / fusion protein: Flag (N terminal on insert)
Resource information
  A portion of this plasmid was derived from a plasmid made by: mCherry tagged TUBG2/pReceiver-M56 was purchased from GeneCopeia, Rockville, USA.
Terms and licenses: Academic/Nonprofit Terms; Industry Terms: Not Available to Industry
Depositor comments: The internal EcoRI was removed from the GeneCopeia mCherry tagged TUBG2/pReceiver-M56 plasmid and TUBG2 was sub-cloned into pcDNA3.1, and a Flag was added to the N-terminal region of TUBG2. To create a TUBG2 gene resistant to human pTER gamma-tubulin shRNA (Addgene plasmid #87955) and single guide RNA TUBG2, the following silent mutations have been introduced: G to A at position 30 C to A at position 33 C to T at position 1236 C to T at position 1242
How to cite: pcDNA3.1 Flag-TUBG2 was a gift from Maria Alvarado-Kristensson (Addgene plasmid # 229855 ; http://n2t.net/addgene:229855 ; RRID:Addgene_229855)
