[The description below was written by a language model from this plasmid's Addgene catalogue record and pLannotate feature annotations shown in this document.]
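Description:
pcDNA3.1 Flag-TUBG2 is a mammalian expression plasmid built on the pcDNA3.1 backbone that carries the human TUBG2 (gamma-tubulin 2) coding sequence with an N-terminal Flag epitope. In E. coli it replicates from a high-copy ColE1/pUC-type origin and is selected with ampicillin through the β-lactamase gene. An f1 origin is also present. For stable selection in mammalian cells, an SV40 early promoter drives a neomycin phosphotransferase cassette ending in an SV40 polyadenylation signal, which confers G418 resistance.

The payload is transcribed from the CMV immediate-early enhancer and promoter and terminated by the bovine growth hormone polyadenylation signal. T7 and SP6 promoters flank the cloning region. The automated annotation labels the open reading frame as TUBG1, which probably reflects the close similarity of the two gamma-tubulin paralogues, since the catalogue entry identifies the insert as TUBG2. Likewise, the short "3xFLAG fragment" call corresponds to the single Flag tag that was introduced by site-directed mutagenesis into an earlier untagged pcDNA3-TUBG2 plasmid. The sequenced record is slightly longer (6,827 nt) than the stated total size of 6,784 bp.

The TUBG2 sequence was originally taken from a commercial mCherry-tagged clone and carries several engineered nucleotide changes. One A-to-G substitution removes an internal EcoRI site. Four silent mutations, two near the 5' end and two near the 3' end of the coding sequence, make the transcript resistant to a gamma-tubulin shRNA and to a TUBG2 single guide RNA. The construct is therefore suited to expressing detectable, Flag-tagged TUBG2 in human cells in which endogenous gamma-tubulin has been knocked down or edited, for rescue or reconstitution experiments.
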