Features (pLannotate 1.2.2; 22 found; start..end, strand, type, name):
    631..735     -  promoter       AmpR promoter: bla
    794..846     -  misc_feature   bom (fragment): basis of mobility region from pBR322
   1001..1380    +  enhancer       CMV enhancer: human cytomegalovirus immediate early enhancer
   1381..1584    +  promoter       CMV promoter: human cytomegalovirus (CMV) immediate early promoter
   1580..1613    +  LTR            5' LTR (truncated) (fragment): truncated 5' long terminal repeat (LTR) from HIV-1
   1629..1647    +  promoter       T7 promoter: promoter for bacteriophage T7 RNA polymerase
   1716..1742    +  CDS            3xFLAG (fragment): three tandem FLAG® epitope tags
   1740..3092    +  CDS            TUBG1: TBG1_HUMAN - Also known as TUBG. Experimental evidence at protein level: Swiss-Prot protein existence level 1. Tubulin is the major constituent of microtubules. The gamma chain is found at microtubule organizing centers (MTOC) such as the spindle poles or the centrosome. Pericentriolar matrix component that regulates alpha/beta chain minus-end nucleation, centrosome duplication and spindle formation. From Homo sapiens (Human).
   3146..3164    -  promoter       SP6 promoter: promoter for bacteriophage SP6 RNA polymerase
   3190..3414    +  polyA_signal   bGH poly(A) signal: bovine growth hormone polyadenylation signal
   3418..3439    +  promoter       SV40 promoter (fragment): SV40 enhancer and early promoter
   3460..3888    +  rep_origin     f1 ori (sequence partly withheld): f1 bacteriophage origin of replication; arrow indicates direction of (+) strand synthesis
   3902..4231    +  promoter       SV40 promoter: SV40 enhancer and early promoter
   4298..5089    +  CDS            neo: KKA2_KLEPN - Also known as kan, nptII. Experimental evidence at protein level: Swiss-Prot protein existence level 1. Resistance to kanamycin, neomycin, paromomycin, ribostamycin, butirosin and gentamicin B. From Klebsiella pneumoniae.
   5113..5271    +  CDS            ble (fragment): BLE_KLEPN - Experimental evidence at protein level: Swiss-Prot protein existence level 1. Binding protein with a strong affinity to the bleomycin family of antibiotics. Binds to CL990; an antimitotic-antibiotic compound. From Klebsiella pneumoniae.
   5266..5387    +  polyA_signal   SV40 poly(A) signal: SV40 polyadenylation signal
   5460..5476    -  protein_bind   lac operator: The lac repressor binds to the lac operator to inhibit transcription in E. coli. This inhibition can be relieved by adding lactose or isopropyl-β-D-thiogalactopyranoside (IPTG). lac repressor encoded by lacI
   5484..5514    -  promoter       lac promoter: promoter for the E. coli lac operon
   5529..5550    -  protein_bind   CAP binding site: CAP binding activates transcription in the presence of cAMP. E. coli catabolite activator protein
   5563..5655    -  CDS            lacI (fragment): lac repressor; lacI; The lac repressor binds to the lac operator to inhibit transcription in E. coli. This inhibition can be relieved by adding lactose or isopropyl-β-D-thiogalactopyranoside (IPTG).
   5838..6426    -  rep_origin     ori: high-copy-number ColE1/pMB1/pBR322/pUC origin of replication
   6597..630     -  CDS            AmpR (across the origin): β-lactamase; bla; confers resistance to ampicillin, carbenicillin, and related antibiotics
>Addgene plasmid #229855 | pcDNA3.1 Flag-TUBG2 | addgene full sequence | sequence record 458441 | Addgene NGS Result
CTCCATCCAGTCTATTAATTGTTGCCGGGAAGCTAGAGTAAGTAGTTCGCCAGTTAATAGTTTGCGCAAC
GTTGTTGCCATTGCTACAGGCATCGTGGTGTCACGCTCGTCGTTTGGTATGGCTTCATTCAGCTCCGGTT
CCCAACGATCAAGGCGAGTTACATGATCCCCCATGTTGTGCAAAAAAGCGGTTAGCTCCTTCGGTCCTCC
GATCGTTGTCAGAAGTAAGTTGGCCGCAGTGTTATCACTCATGGTTATGGCAGCACTGCATAATTCTCTT
ACTGTCATGCCATCCGTAAGATGCTTTTCTGTGACTGGTGAGTACTCAACCAAGTCATTCTGAGAATAGT
GTATGCGGCGACCGAGTTGCTCTTGCCCGGCGTCAATACGGGATAATACCGCGCCACATAGCAGAACTTT
AAAAGTGCTCATCATTGGAAAACGTTCTTCGGGGCGAAAACTCTCAAGGATCTTACCGCTGTTGAGATCC
AGTTCGATGTAACCCACTCGTGCACCCAACTGATCTTCAGCATCTTTTACTTTCACCAGCGTTTCTGGGT
GAGCAAAAACAGGAAGGCAAAATGCCGCAAAAAAGGGAATAAGGGCGACACGGAAATGTTGAATACTCAT
ACTCTTCCTTTTTCAATATTATTGAAGCATTTATCAGGGTTATTGTCTCATGAGCGGATACATATTTGAA
TGTATTTAGAAAAATAAACAAATAGGGGTTCCGCGCACATTTCCCCGAAAAGTGCCACCTGACGTCGACG
GATCGGGAGATCTCCCGATCCCCTATGGTGCACTCTCAGTACAATCTGCTCTGATGCCGCATAGTTAAGC
CAGTATCTGCTCCCTGCTTGTGTGTTGGAGGTCGCTGAGTAGTGCGCGAGCAAAATTTAAGCTACAACAA
GGCAAGGCTTGACCGACAATTGCATGAAGAATCTGCTTAGGGTTAGGCGTTTTGCGCTGCTTCGCGATGT
ACGGGCCAGATATACGCGTTGACATTGATTATTGACTAGTTATTAATAGTAATCAATTACGGGGTCATTA
GTTCATAGCCCATATATGGAGTTCCGCGTTACATAACTTACGGTAAATGGCCCGCCTGGCTGACCGCCCA
ACGACCCCCGCCCATTGACGTCAATAATGACGTATGTTCCCATAGTAACGCCAATAGGGACTTTCCATTG
ACGTCAATGGGTGGAGTATTTACGGTAAACTGCCCACTTGGCAGTACATCAAGTGTATCATATGCCAAGT
ACGCCCCCTATTGACGTCAATGACGGTAAATGGCCCGCCTGGCATTATGCCCAGTACATGACCTTATGGG
ACTTTCCTACTTGGCAGTACATCTACGTATTAGTCATCGCTATTACCATGGTGATGCGGTTTTGGCAGTA
CATCAATGGGCGTGGATAGCGGTTTGACTCACGGGGATTTCCAAGTCTCCACCCCATTGACGTCAATGGG
AGTTTGTTTTGGCACCAAAATCAACGGGACTTTCCAAAATGTCGTAACAACTCCGCCCCATTGACGCAAA
TGGGCGGTAGGCGTGTACGGTGGGAGGTCTATATAAGCAGAGCTCTCTGGCTAACTAGAGAACCCACTGC
TTACTGGCTTATCGAAATTAATACGACTCACTATAGGGAGACCCAAGCTTGGTACCGAGCTCGGATCCAC
TAGTAACGGCCGCCAGTGTGCTGGAATTCACCATGGATTACAAGGATGACGACGATAAGATCCCCCGGGA
GATCATCACCCTGCAGCTAGGACAGTGCGGCAACCAGATTGGGTTCGAGTTCTGGAAACAGCTGTGCGCC
GAGCATGGTATCAGCCCCGAGGGCATCGTGGAGGAGTTCGCCACCGAGGGCACTGACCGCAAGGACGTCT
TTTTCTACCAGGCAGACGATGAGCACTACATCCCCCGGGCCGTGCTGCTGGACTTGGAACCCCGGGTGAT
CCACTCCATCCTCAACTCCCCCTATGCCAAGCTCTACAACCCAGAGAACATCTACCTGTCGGAACATGGA
GGAGGAGCTGGCAACAACTGGGCCAGCGGATTCTCCCAGGGTGAGAAAATTCATGAAGACATCTTTGACA
TCATAGACCGAGAAGCAGATGGAAGTGACAGTTTGGAGGGCTTCGTGCTGTGTCACTCCATCGCTGGGGG
TACGGGTTCTGGCCTGGGCTCCTACCTCCTGGAGCGACTGAATGACAGGTACCCCAAGAAGCTAGTGCAG
ACTTATTCAGTGTTTCCCTACCAGGACGAGATGAGCGACGTAGTGGTTCAGCCCTACAATTCACTCCTGA
CACTCAAGAGGCTGACGCAGAACGCAGATTGTGTGGTGGTGCTGGACAACACAGCCCTGAACCGGATTGC
CACAGACCGCCTGCACATCCAGAACCCGTCCTTCTCCCAGATCAACCAGCTGGTGTCCACCATCATGTCG
GCCAGCACCACCACCCTGCGCTACCCCGGCTACATGAACAATGACCTCATCGGCCTCATCGCCTCGCTCA
TTCCCACCCCACGGCTCCACTTCCTCATGACCGGCTACACCCCGCTCACTACAGACCAGTCAGTGGCCAG
CGTGAGGAAGACCACGGTCCTGGATGTCATGAGGCGGCTGCTGCAGCCCAAGAACGTGATGGTGTCCACA
GGCCGAGACCGCCAGACCAACCACTGCTACATCGCCATCCTCAACATCATCCAGGGAGAGGTGGACCCCA
CCCAGGTCCACAAGAGCCTGCAGAGGATCCGGGAACGGAAGTTGGCCAACTTCATCCCGTGGGGCCCCGC
CAGCATCCAGGTGGCCCTGTCGAGGAAGTCTCCCTACCTGCCCTCGGCCCACCGGGTCAGCGGGCTCATG
ATGGCCAACCACACCAGCATCTCCTCGCTCTTTGAAAGTTCCTGCCAGCAGTTTGACAAGCTGCGGAAGC
GGGATGCCTTCCTCGAGCAGTTCCGTAAGGAGGATATGTTTAAGGACAACTTTGATGAGATGGACAGGTC
TAGGGAGGTTGTTCAGGAGCTCATTGATGAGTACCATGCGGCCACCCAGCCAGACTACATTTCCTGGGGC
ACCCAGGAGCAGTGAGATATCCATCACACTGGCGGCCGCTCGAGCATGCATCTAGAGGGCCCTATTCTAT
AGTGTCACCTAAATGCTAGAGCTCGCTGATCAGCCTCGACTGTGCCTTCTAGTTGCCAGCCATCTGTTGT
TTGCCCCTCCCCCGTGCCTTCCTTGACCCTGGAAGGTGCCACTCCCACTGTCCTTTCCTAATAAAATGAG
GAAATTGCATCGCATTGTCTGAGTAGGTGTCATTCTATTCTGGGGGGTGGGGTGGGGCAGGACAGCAAGG
GGGAGGATTGGGAAGACAATAGCAGGCATGCTGGGGATGCGGTGGGCTCTATGGCTTCTGAGGCGGAAAG
AACCAGCTGGGGCTCTAGGGGGTATCCCC
[124 nt withheld, positions 3460-3583]
C
[91 nt withheld, positions 3585-3675]
A
[49 nt withheld, positions 3677-3725]
CCTTTGACGTTGGAGTCCACGTTCTTT
[37 nt withheld, positions 3753-3789]
ACCCTATCTCGGTCTATTCTTTTGATTTATAAGGGATTTTGCCGATTTCGGCCTATTGGTTAAAAAATGA
GCTGATTTAACAAAAATTTAACGCGAATTAATTCTGTGGAATGTGTGTCAGTTAGGGTGTGGAAAGTCCC
CAGGCTCCCCAGCAGGCAGAAGTATGCAAAGCATGCATCTCAATTAGTCAGCAACCAGGTGTGGAAAGTC
CCCAGGCTCCCCAGCAGGCAGAAGTATGCAAAGCATGCATCTCAATTAGTCAGCAACCATAGTCCCGCCC
CTAACTCCGCCCATCCCGCCCCTAACTCCGCCCAGTTCCGCCCATTCTCCGCCCCATGGCTGACTAATTT
TTTTTATTTATGCAGAGGCCGAGGCCGCCTCTGCCTCTGAGCTATTCCAGAAGTAGTGAGGAGGCTTTTT
TGGAGGCCTAGGCTTTTGCAAAAAGCTCCCGGGAGCTTGTATATCCATTTTCGGATCTGATCAAGAGACA
GGATGAGGATCGTTTCGCATGATTGAACAAGATGGATTGCACGCAGGTTCTCCGGCCGCTTGGGTGGAGA
GGCTATTCGGCTATGACTGGGCACAACAGACAATCGGCTGCTCTGATGCCGCCGTGTTCCGGCTGTCAGC
GCAGGGGCGCCCGGTTCTTTTTGTCAAGACCGACCTGTCCGGTGCCCTGAATGAACTGCAGGACGAGGCA
GCGCGGCTATCGTGGCTGGCCACGACGGGCGTTCCTTGCGCAGCTGTGCTCGACGTTGTCACTGAAGCGG
GAAGGGACTGGCTGCTATTGGGCGAAGTGCCGGGGCAGGATCTCCTGTCATCTCACCTTGCTCCTGCCGA
GAAAGTATCCATCATGGCTGATGCAATGCGGCGGCTGCATACGCTTGATCCGGCTACCTGCCCATTCGAC
CACCAAGCGAAACATCGCATCGAGCGAGCACGTACTCGGATGGAAGCCGGTCTTGTCGATCAGGATGATC
TGGACGAAGAGCATCAGGGGCTCGCGCCAGCCGAACTGTTCGCCAGGCTCAAGGCGCGCATGCCCGACGG
CGAGGATCTCGTCGTGACCCATGGCGATGCCTGCTTGCCGAATATCATGGTGGAAAATGGCCGCTTTTCT
GGATTCATCGACTGTGGCCGGCTGGGTGTGGCGGACCGCTATCAGGACATAGCGTTGGCTACCCGTGATA
TTGCTGAAGAGCTTGGCGGCGAATGGGCTGACCGCTTCCTCGTGCTTTACGGTATCGCCGCTCCCGATTC
GCAGCGCATCGCCTTCTATCGCCTTCTTGACGAGTTCTTCTGAGCGGGACTCTGGGGTTCGAAATGACCG
ACCAAGCGACGCCCAACCTGCCATCACGAGATTTCGATTCCACCGCCGCCTTCTATGAAAGGTTGGGCTT
CGGAATCGTTTTCCGGGACGCCGGCTGGATGATCCTCCAGCGCGGGGATCTCATGCTGGAGTTCTTCGCC
CACCCCAACTTGTTTATTGCAGCTTATAATGGTTACAAATAAAGCAATAGCATCACAAATTTCACAAATA
AAGCATTTTTTTCACTGCATTCTAGTTGTGGTTTGTCCAAACTCATCAATGTATCTTATCATGTCTGTAT
ACCGTCGACCTCTAGCTAGAGCTTGGCGTAATCATGGTCATAGCTGTTTCCTGTGTGAAATTGTTATCCG
CTCACAATTCCACACAACATACGAGCCGGAAGCATAAAGTGTAAAGCCTGGGGTGCCTAATGAGTGAGCT
AACTCACATTAATTGCGTTGCGCTCACTGCCCGCTTTCCAGTCGGGAAACCTGTCGTGCCAGCTGCATTA
ATGAATCGGCCAACGCGCGGGGAGAGGCGGTTTGCGTATTGGGCGCTCTTCCGCTTCCTCGCTCACTGAC
TCGCTGCGCTCGGTCGTTCGGCTGCGGCGAGCGGTATCAGCTCACTCAAAGGCGGTAATACGGTTATCCA
CAGAATCAGGGGATAACGCAGGAAAGAACATGTGAGCAAAAGGCCAGCAAAAGGCCAGGAACCGTAAAAA
GGCCGCGTTGCTGGCGTTTTTCCATAGGCTCCGCCCCCCTGACGAGCATCACAAAAATCGACGCTCAAGT
CAGAGGTGGCGAAACCCGACAGGACTATAAAGATACCAGGCGTTTCCCCCTGGAAGCTCCCTCGTGCGCT
CTCCTGTTCCGACCCTGCCGCTTACCGGATACCTGTCCGCCTTTCTCCCTTCGGGAAGCGTGGCGCTTTC
TCATAGCTCACGCTGTAGGTATCTCAGTTCGGTGTAGGTCGTTCGCTCCAAGCTGGGCTGTGTGCACGAA
CCCCCCGTTCAGCCCGACCGCTGCGCCTTATCCGGTAACTATCGTCTTGAGTCCAACCCGGTAAGACACG
ACTTATCGCCACTGGCAGCAGCCACTGGTAACAGGATTAGCAGAGCGAGGTATGTAGGCGGTGCTACAGA
GTTCTTGAAGTGGTGGCCTAACTACGGCTACACTAGAAGAACAGTATTTGGTATCTGCGCTCTGCTGAAG
CCAGTTACCTTCGGAAAAAGAGTTGGTAGCTCTTGATCCGGCAAACAAACCACCGCTGGTAGCGGTGGTT
TTTTTGTTTGCAAGCAGCAGATTACGCGCAGAAAAAAAGGATCTCAAGAAGATCCTTTGATCTTTTCTAC
GGGGTCTGACGCTCAGTGGAACGAAAACTCACGTTAAGGGATTTTGGTCATGAGATTATCAAAAAGGATC
TTCACCTAGATCCTTTTAAATTAAAAATGAAGTTTTAAATCAATCTAAAGTATATATGAGTAAACTTGGT
CTGACAGTTACCAATGCTTAATCAGTGAGGCACCTATCTCAGCGATCTGTCTATTTCGTTCATCCATAGT
TGCCTGACTCCCCGTCGTGTAGATAACTACGATACGGGAGGGCTTACCATCTGGCCCCAGTGCTGCAATG
ATACCGCGAGACCCACGCTCACCGGCTCCAGATTTATCAGCAATAAACCAGCCAGCCGGAAGGGCCGAGC
GCAGAAGTGGTCCTGCAACTTTATCCGC
