>Addgene plasmid #229855 | pcDNA3.1 Flag-TUBG2 | depositor partial sequence | sequence record 451870 | Insert
GAATTCACCATGGATTACAAGGATGACGACGATAAGATCCCCCGGGAGATCATCACCCTGCAGCTAGGAC
AGTGCGGCAACCAGATTGGGTTCGAGTTCTGGAAACAGCTGTGCGCCGAGCATGGTATCAGCCCCGAGGG
CATCGTGGAGGAGTTCGCCACCGAGGGCACTGACCGCAAGGACGTCTTTTTCTACCAGGCAGACGATGAG
CACTACATCCCCCGGGCCGTGCTGCTGGACTTGGAACCCCGGGTGATCCACTCCATCCTCAACTCCCCCT
ATGCCAAGCTCTACAACCCAGAGAACATCTACCTGTCGGAACATGGAGGAGGAGCTGGCAACAACTGGGC
CAGCGGATTCTCCCAGGGTGAGAAAATTCATGAAGACATCTTTGACATCATAGACCGAGAAGCAGATGGA
AGTGACAGTTTGGAGGGCTTCGTGCTGTGTCACTCCATCGCTGGGGGTACGGGTTCTGGCCTGGGCTCCT
ACCTCCTGGAGCGACTGAATGACAGGTACCCCAAGAAGCTAGTGCAGACTTATTCAGTGTTTCCCTACCA
GGACGAGATGAGCGACGTAGTGGTTCAGCCCTACAATTCACTCCTGACACTCAAGAGGCTGACGCAGAAC
GCAGATTGTGTGGTGGTGCTGGACAACACAGCCCTGAACCGGATTGCCACAGACCGCCTGCACATCCAGA
ACCCGTCCTTCTCCCAGATCAACCAGCTGGTGTCCACCATCATGTCGGCCAGCACCACCACCCTGCGCTA
CCCCGGCTACATGAACAATGACCTCATCGGCCTCATCGCCTCGCTCATTCCCACCCCACGGCTCCACTTC
CTCATGACCGGCTACACCCCGCTCACTACAGACCAGTCAGTGGCCAGCGTGAGGAAGACCACGGTCCTGG
ATGTCATGAGGCGGCTGCTGCAGCCCAAGAACGTGATGGTGTCCACAGGCCGAGACCGCCAGACCAACCA
CTGCTACATCGCCATCCTCAACATCATCCAGGGAGAGGTGGACCCCACCCAGGTCCACAAGAGCCTGCAG
AGGATCCGGGAACGGAAGTTGGCCAACTTCATCCCGTGGGGCCCCGCCAGCATCCAGGTGGCCCTGTCGA
GGAAGTCTCCCTACCTGCCCTCGGCCCACCGGGTCAGCGGGCTCATGATGGCCAACCACACCAGCATCTC
CTCGCTCTTTGAAAGTTCCTGCCAGCAGTTTGACAAGCTGCGGAAGCGGGATGCCTTCCTCGAGCAGTTC
CGTAAGGAGGATATGTTTAAGGACAACTTTGATGAGATGGACAGGTCTAGGGAGGTTGTTCAGGAGCTCA
TTGATGAGTACCATGCGGCCACCCAGCCAGACTACATTTCCTGGGGCACCCAGGAGCAGTGA
